>Addgene plasmid #29225 | pEMS1430 | addgene partial sequence | sequence record 39608 | EGFP-N 5'-CGTCGCCGTCCAGCTCGACCAG-3'
ACCATGGTGGCGGAAGTTCCTATACCTTTTGAAGAATAGGAACTTCGGCGCGCCAAGGGGGTGGGAGCAG
GGGGAGGGGACGGGGGCTTGGGGGGAGACGAAGAAGAGGTAACCGTTGAAAGCTCGTCTCCCCAAGGGTG
AAAGGAAGCCTCCCTCGGGTTCGAGTGATTCGGGGTGGATTTTTTTCCCGAGGGGGGCGGGGGGGCCCCG
AGGGAGGGGGGTGGGGGGGCCAAGGAATGCGGCTCCGTGTACGGGAGCTGGCGCGGGGGAGAGAGACGCC
GACTCCCCCCACCGACCCTCTCGCCCCGCGGAGGGATACGGCTCGTCACTTCCGCCCTCCCCTTTTTCAC
GGCCTCCCAATTGGTCGGAGCGCGCTGCACGTCATGGGCTCATCCAAACCCCTGCCCGGGCTTCTTTTCT
AGTCAAGTTTGGCTGGGCCTGCANATAAATAAATAAAGGAAAACATTTTTTGTAATGAAAAAAGAATAAT
TAGCTTCAGAAGCTATATCTAAATTTTGGTGAGAAAAATGAGACTTCCAAAGAAAATATTCCCCAATTT
