>Addgene plasmid #29225 | pEMS1430 | addgene partial sequence | sequence record 42435 | pEMS1307-fwd 5'-ccgcacgtctaagaaaccat-3'
AGAATTAATTCCGATCATATTCAATAACCCTTAATGAATTCGAGCTCCTAGGCCGGCCTTTGATAACTAG
AAAACTACAAGAAGGATCTAAATATGAATTTTCTATTTTTGGTTTGCTGAATATTTATATTAGGTTGATA
TATCTCTGTTGTATCTTTTAGACCCTGAGTTATAGATGCTGAAAGTGAAAGGAATTGATCACATCCTGAG
ATAGCAGAGTGTA
