[The description below was written by a language model from this plasmid's Addgene catalogue record.]
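Description:
pEMS1430 is a Pleiades Promoter Project plasmid built on the large pEMS1306 backbone (about 16.5 kb without insert). It is maintained in E. coli as a high-copy plasmid under ampicillin selection. The record gives no feature table, so the origin of replication and any other backbone elements, such as sequences used for genomic integration or delivery into mammalian cells, are not stated here and cannot be described in detail.

The payload is Ple170, a roughly 3.5 kb human MiniPromoter designed from regulatory sequence of the POGZ gene (pogo transposable element with ZNF domain). It was inserted by restriction cloning between FseI and AscI sites. Although the catalogue lists EGFP-NLS as a C-terminal "tag" on the backbone, the arrangement is best understood as a promoter-reporter design. The Ple170 element sits upstream of a backbone-encoded EGFP carrying a nuclear localisation signal, so any transcriptional activity of the MiniPromoter would be read out as nuclear green fluorescence in expressing cells. POGZ protein itself does not appear to be expressed from this construct.

Constructs in this series are used to test whether compact human regulatory elements can drive restricted, cell-type-specific expression in the central nervous system, with a view to use in gene delivery vectors. For pEMS1430 the recorded outcome is negative, as EGFP reporter expression was not detected in the brain or eye. The plasmid therefore serves mainly as a documented reference for a MiniPromoter design that did not give detectable expression in those tissues.
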