Addgene plasmid #29225: pEMS1430
Purpose: Expression of the eGFP reporter gene was not detected in the brain and eye.
Depositing lab: Elizabeth Simpson. Depositing organization: University of British Columbia. Publication: Targeted CNS Delivery Using Human MiniPromoters and Demonstrated Compatibility with Adeno-Associated Viral Vectors. de Leeuw CN, Dyka FM, Boye SL, Laprise S, Zhou M, Chou AY, Borretta L, McInerny SC, Banks KG, Portales-Casamar E, Swanson MI, D'Souza CA, Boye SE, Jones SJ, Holt RA, Goldowitz D, Hauswirth WW, Wasserman WW, Simpson EM. Mol Ther Methods Clin Dev. 2014 Jan 8;1:5. 10.1038/mtm.2013.5 PubMed 24761428.
Backbone
  Vector backbone: pEMS1306
  Backbone size w/o insert (bp): 16454
  Vector type: Pleiades Promoter Project [sic, Pleaides Plieades]
Growth in bacteria
  Bacterial resistance: Ampicillin, 100 μg/mL
  Growth temperature: 37°C
  Growth strain: DH5alpha
  Growth instructions: DH10B
  Copy number: High Copy
Gene/Insert
  Gene/Insert name: Ple170 (alt names: POGZ; Pogo transposable element with ZNF domain)
  Species: H. sapiens (human)
  Insert size (bp): 3499
  Entrez Gene: POGZ (a.k.a. MRD37, WHSUS, ZNF280E, ZNF635, ZNF635m)
  Tag / fusion protein: EGFP-NLS (C terminal on backbone)
  Cloning method: Restriction Enzyme; 5′ cloning site FseI (unknown if destroyed); 3′ cloning site AscI (unknown if destroyed)
  Sequencing primers: 5′ Unknown
Terms and licenses: Academic/Nonprofit Terms; Industry Terms: Not Available to Industry
How to cite: pEMS1430 was a gift from Elizabeth Simpson (Addgene plasmid # 29225 ; http://n2t.net/addgene:29225 ; RRID:Addgene_29225)
